Addgene plasmid #11624: pcDNA3 merlin 1-590
Depositing lab: Vijaya Ramesh. Depositing organization: Massachusetts General Hospital. Publication: Analysis of molecular domains of epitope-tagged merlin isoforms in Cos-7 cells and primary rat Schwann cells. Xu L, Gonzalez-Agosti C, Beauchamp R, Pinney D, Sterner C, Ramesh V. Exp Cell Res. 1998 Jan 10. 238(1):231-40. 10.1006/excr.1997.3843 PubMed 9457076.
Backbone
  Vector backbone: pcDNA3/5'F
  Backbone size w/o insert (bp): 5500
  Vector type: Mammalian Expression
  Selectable markers: Neomycin (select with G418)
Growth in bacteria
  Bacterial resistance: Ampicillin, 100 μg/mL
  Growth temperature: 37°C
  Growth strain: DH5alpha
  Copy number: High Copy
Gene/Insert
  Gene/Insert name: merlin (alt names: NF2; isoform 2)
  Species: H. sapiens (human)
  Insert size (bp): 1770
  Entrez Gene: NF2 (a.k.a. ACN, BANF, SCH, SWNV, merlin-1)
  Tag / fusion protein: Flag (N terminal on backbone)
  Cloning method: Restriction Enzyme; 5′ cloning site BamHI (not destroyed); 3′ cloning site EcoRI (not destroyed)
  Sequencing primers: 5′ T7
Terms and licenses: Academic/Nonprofit Terms; Industry Terms: Not Available to Industry
Depositor comments: Named pcDNA3/5'F-FLiso2 (aa 1-590) in reference.
How to cite: pcDNA3 merlin 1-590 was a gift from Vijaya Ramesh (Addgene plasmid # 11624 ; http://n2t.net/addgene:11624 ; RRID:Addgene_11624)
