[The description below was written by a language model from this plasmid's Addgene catalogue record.]
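Description:
pcDNA3 merlin 1-590 is a mammalian expression plasmid built on pcDNA3/5'F, a roughly 5.5 kb derivative of pcDNA3 that supplies an N-terminal Flag epitope from the backbone. It is maintained in E. coli as a high-copy plasmid under ampicillin selection. It also carries a neomycin resistance marker, so transfected mammalian cells can be selected with G418 to obtain stable lines. The record does not list the promoter. Standard pcDNA3 vectors drive the insert from the CMV immediate-early promoter, with a T7 promoter just upstream of the cloning site, and the T7 sequencing primer given for the 5′ end is consistent with this.

The insert is a 1770 bp human NF2 cDNA encoding merlin isoform 2, amino acids 1-590. The depositor's original name for the plasmid, which includes "FLiso2", indicates that this is the full-length form of that isoform. It was cloned between BamHI and EcoRI sites, both of which remain intact, so the coding region can be excised or transferred to another vector. Expression yields merlin fused at its N-terminus to Flag, allowing detection or immunoprecipitation with anti-Flag antibodies without depending on merlin-specific reagents.

Merlin is the product of the neurofibromatosis type 2 tumour suppressor gene. The associated study used epitope-tagged merlin isoforms to analyse the protein's molecular domains in Cos-7 cells and primary rat Schwann cells. This construct therefore suits transient or stable expression of tagged isoform 2 for localisation, interaction and functional studies, and it can serve as the full-length reference for comparison with truncated or other isoform constructs.
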