>Addgene plasmid #11624 | pcDNA3 merlin 1-590 | addgene partial sequence | sequence record 18357 | 11624 with BGHrev
CTATAGAATAGGGCCCTCTAGATGCATGCTCGAGCGGCCGCCAGTGTGATGGATATCTGCAGAATTCTCA
AATGCAGATAGGTCTTCTGCCTTGGGCTTGAGGCTTTTTAATGGTATTGTGCTTGCTGCTGCCACCCCTG
TCGGAGTTCTCATTGTGCAGAATATCCAGAGCTGTCTCCCTCTCTTTCAGTTTCAAGGCCTCGATTTCTG
TCTTGAGTTCATTGAGCTGCTCCTGCAGATGCTTGCTCTTTTCCATGTATTCCACTTTTTCTTTCTCTAT
CTCCATGGAAAGCCGCTTCATGTCAGTATCTTTGAAGTCGAAAGACAGGCTGTCACCAATGAGGTTGAAG
CTTGGTATGTCAGGAGGCAACGGTGCTGGAATTGGGTTCATGGGCGGGTACGTGGGCTTGGTGGCAATCT
CCAGGAGCTTCTGCTTGGCTCTTCGCTCCGCCTCGCGTGCTTCCTGCAGGTCCTGCTTCAGCTGATCTGC
CTCTTTGGCCCTCCTCTCTGACTCCTCAGCCATCTTCAGTGCCAGCACCTCGGCTTCCAGCACCTTCTGC
TCCATCAGGCGCTTCTCCTCCTCCGTGCGAATCGCTGTGGCCTTGATGCGCTGCATTTCCTGCTCAGCCT
CTGCGGCCTTCTGGGCCAGAAGTTTTGCCTCCTCCTCGGTGATCTGGGCCTTTTCAGCCAACAGGTCAGC
TGTCTCCTCAGACCGCATCAGTGCTTCGTTGGCCATTGTTGCTTCTTCTTTCATCTGCAGCAGCCTCCTC
